Addgene plasmid #18407: T4 Lysozyme NG61 TA
Depositing lab: Brian Matthews. Depositing organization: University of Oregon.
Backbone
  Vector backbone: pHS1403
  Backbone size w/o insert (bp): 5000
  Vector type: Bacterial Expression
Growth in bacteria
  Bacterial resistance: Ampicillin, 100 μg/mL
  Growth temperature: 37°C
  Growth strain: DH5alpha
  Copy number: High Copy
Gene/Insert
  Gene/Insert name: T4 Lysozyme (alt name: NG61TA)
  Species: Bacteriophage T4
  Insert size (bp): 600
  Mutation: L84M L91M L99M L118M L121M L133M WT*
  GenBank ID: NP_049736
  Entrez Gene: e (a.k.a. T4p123)
  Cloning method: Restriction Enzyme; 5′ cloning site BamHI (not destroyed); 3′ cloning site HindIII (not destroyed)
  Sequencing primers: 5′ na; 3′ GGCGTATCACGAGGCCC
Terms and licenses: Academic/Nonprofit Terms; Industry Terms: Not Available to Industry
Depositor comments: The BamHI site is 27 bp from the ATG and the HindIII site is 115 bp from the stop.
How to cite: T4 Lysozyme NG61 TA was a gift from Brian Matthews (Addgene plasmid # 18407 ; http://n2t.net/addgene:18407 ; RRID:Addgene_18407)
