[The description below was written by a language model from this plasmid's Addgene catalogue record.]
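Description:
T4 Lysozyme NG61 TA is a bacterial expression plasmid built on the pHS1403 backbone (about 5 kb without insert) that carries a mutant version of the bacteriophage T4 lysozyme gene (gene e). It is maintained as a high-copy plasmid in E. coli under ampicillin selection. The record does not name the origin of replication or the promoter driving expression, and no feature table is provided, so the regulatory architecture of the backbone cannot be described from the available information.

The insert is roughly 600 bp and was cloned as a BamHI–HindIII fragment, with both sites preserved. According to the depositor's comments, the BamHI site lies 27 bp from the start codon and the HindIII site 115 bp from the stop codon, so the fragment includes short flanking untranslated sequence on each side of the coding region and can be excised intact. The encoded protein carries six leucine-to-methionine substitutions (L84M, L91M, L99M, L118M, L121M and L133M) in the "WT*" background. In the T4 lysozyme literature this designation generally refers to the cysteine-free pseudo-wild-type protein used as a reference for mutational work, although the record itself does not define the term. No affinity tags or fusion partners are listed.

The record does not state a purpose. Given the set of multiple methionine replacements, the construct is suited to producing this variant in bacteria for studies of how such substitutions affect protein structure, packing and stability.
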