>Addgene plasmid #18407 | T4 Lysozyme NG61 TA | addgene partial sequence | sequence record 24193 | 3primeUP
GCNANTGGAAAAAGCCCGCTCATTAGGCGGGCTCAGATCTGCTCATGTTTGACAGCTTATCATCGATAAG
CTTCGGCAATAAATTCTTGATATGTTTTCATATGTTTCCTTTAAATATTTTAATTAGTAATTGTCTATTC
AAGTAATTGTGAATATACTATCACAATTCCAAGAGAAAGTAAACAGCTTTATAGATTTTTATACGCGTCC
CAAGTGCCAGTTCTAAACGTTGTAATGACTCGTTTTGCGCGATTAGGTGTTTGATTATACCATCTACTTT
TAGCCATGTTAACTGCTGCTTCATCCCAGCGTTTTTGTTGCATCATACGCATAGAGTTAGTAAATCCTGC
CACACCGGTTTCTCCCATTTGGAAAACCATATTAATCATTGCAGCGCGACGAACCGCATCCATAGAATCA
TAAACCGGTTTCATTTTAGCATTTCTCAGAATTCCGCGAACAGCAGCATCAACATCCTGATTAAAGAGTT
TTTCAGCCTCATCTTTTGTAATTACACCATTAGTATTACGCCCAATAGCTTTATCTAATTCAGATTTAGC
AGCATTAAGTGATGGACTTTTTGTAAGCAAATGACCGATGCCAATAGTGTAATAGCCTTCTGTGTCTTTA
TAGATTTTAAGTCTAAGACCTTCATCTATACGTAACATTTCAAATATATTCATAATACCTCCTAAGCATC
GATGGATCCTGTTTCCTGTGTGAAATTGTTATCCGCTCACANTCCACACATTATACGAGCCGATGATAAT
GTCACAGGGGANGGGAGTAGCTGANCTGTTCCNGGTGAATGTACCGCTCCATTCACCAT
